>Addgene plasmid #212054 | 5'-3xFLAG Kdm1a-exon minimal CMV pCDNA5 | addgene full sequence | sequence record 421018 | Addgene NGS Result
CGGAAGTGCTTGACATTGGGGAGTTCAGCGAGAGCCTGACCTATTGCATCTCCCGCCGTGCACAGGGTGT
CACGTTGCAAGACCTGCCTGAAACCGAACTGCCCGCTGTTCTGCAGCCGGTCGCGGAGGCCATGGATGCG
ATCGCTGCGGCCGATCTTAGCCAGACGAGCGGGTTCGGCCCATTCGGACCGCAAGGAATCGGTCAATACA
CTACATGGCGTGATTTCATATGCGCGATTGCTGATCCCCATGTGTATCACTGGCAAACTGTGATGGACGA
CACCGTCAGTGCGTCCGTCGCGCAGGCTCTCGATGAGCTGATGCTTTGGGCCGAGGACTGCCCCGAAGTC
CGGCACCTCGTGCACGCGGATTTCGGCTCCAACAATGTCCTGACGGACAATGGCCGCATAACAGCGGTCA
TTGACTGGAGCGAGGCGATGTTCGGGGATTCCCAATACGAGGTCGCCAACATCTTCTTCTGGAGGCCGTG
GTTGGCTTGTATGGAGCAGCAGACGCGCTACTTCGAGCGGAGGCATCCGGAGCTTGCAGGATCGCCGCGG
CTCCGGGCGTATATGCTCCGCATTGGTCTTGACCAACTCTATCAGAGCTTGGTTGACGGCAATTTCGATG
ATGCAGCTTGGGCGCAGGGTCGATGCGACGCAATCGTCCGATCCGGAGCCGGGACTGTCGGGCGTACACA
AATCGCCCGCAGAAGCGCGGCCGTCTGGACCGATGGCTGTGTAGAAGTACTCGCCGATAGTGGAAACCGA
CGCCCCAGCACTCGTCCGAGGGCAAAGGAATAGCACGTACTACGAGATTTCGATTCCACCGCCGCCTTCT
ATGAAAGGTTGGGCTTCGGAATCGTTTTCCGGGACGCCGGCTGGATGATCCTCCAGCGCGGGGATCTCAT
GCTGGAGTTCTTCGCCCACCCCAACTTGTTTATTGCAGCTTATAATGGTTACAAATAAAGCAATAGCATC
ACAAATTTCACAAATAAAGCATTTTTTTCACTGCATTCTAGTTGTGGTTTGTCCAAACTCATCAATGTAT
CTTATCATGTCTGTATACCGTCGACCTCTAGCTAGAGCTTGGCGTAATCATGGTCATAGCTGTTTCCTGT
GTGAAATTGTTATCCGCTCACAATTCCACACAACATACGAGCCGGAAGCATAAAGTGTAAAGCCTGGGGT
GCCTAATGAGTGAGCTAACTCACATTAATTGCGTTGCGCTCACTGCCCGCTTTCCAGTCGGGAAACCTGT
CGTGCCAGCTGCATTAATGAATCGGCCAACGCGCGGGGAGAGGCGGTTTGCGTATTGGGCGCTCTTCCGC
TTCCTCGCTCACTGACTCGCTGCGCTCGGTCGTTCGGCTGCGGCGAGCGGTATCAGCTCACTCAAAGGCG
GTAATACGGTTATCCACAGAATCAGGGGATAACGCAGGAAAGAACATGTGAGCAAAAGGCCAGCAAAAGG
CCAGGAACCGTAAAAAGGCCGCGTTGCTGGCGTTTTTCCATAGGCTCCGCCCCCCTGACGAGCATCACAA
AAATCGACGCTCAAGTCAGAGGTGGCGAAACCCGACAGGACTATAAAGATACCAGGCGTTTCCCCCTGGA
AGCTCCCTCGTGCGCTCTCCTGTTCCGACCCTGCCGCTTACCGGATACCTGTCCGCCTTTCTCCCTTCGG
GAAGCGTGGCGCTTTCTCATAGCTCACGCTGTAGGTATCTCAGTTCGGTGTAGGTCGTTCGCTCCAAGCT
GGGCTGTGTGCACGAACCCCCCGTTCAGCCCGACCGCTGCGCCTTATCCGGTAACTATCGTCTTGAGTCC
AACCCGGTAAGACACGACTTATCGCCACTGGCAGCAGCCACTGGTAACAGGATTAGCAGAGCGAGGTATG
TAGGCGGTGCTACAGAGTTCTTGAAGTGGTGGCCTAACTACGGCTACACTAGAAGAACAGTATTTGGTAT
CTGCGCTCTGCTGAAGCCAGTTACCTTCGGAAAAAGAGTTGGTAGCTCTTGATCCGGCAAACAAACCACC
GCTGGTAGCGGTGGTTTTTTTGTTTGCAAGCAGCAGATTACGCGCAGAAAAAAAGGATCTCAAGAAGATC
CTTTGATCTTTTCTACGGGGTCTGACGCTCAGTGGAACGAAAACTCACGTTAAGGGATTTTGGTCATGAG
ATTATCAAAAAGGATCTTCACCTAGATCCTTTTAAATTAAAAATGAAGTTTTAAATCAATCTAAAGTATA
TATGAGTAAACTTGGTCTGACAGTTACCAATGCTTAATCAGTGAGGCACCTATCTCAGCGATCTGTCTAT
TTCGTTCATCCATAGTTGCCTGACTCCCCGTCGTGTAGATAACTACGATACGGGAGGGCTTACCATCTGG
CCCCAGTGCTGCAATGATACCGCGAGACCCACGCTCACCGGCTCCAGATTTATCAGCAATAAACCAGCCA
GCCGGAAGGGCCGAGCGCAGAAGTGGTCCTGCAACTTTATCCGCCTCCATCCAGTCTATTAATTGTTGCC
GGGAAGCTAGAGTAAGTAGTTCGCCAGTTAATAGTTTGCGCAACGTTGTTGCCATTGCTACAGGCATCGT
GGTGTCACGCTCGTCGTTTGGTATGGCTTCATTCAGCTCCGGTTCCCAACGATCAAGGCGAGTTACATGA
TCCCCCATGTTGTGCAAAAAAGCGGTTAGCTCCTTCGGTCCTCCGATCGTTGTCAGAAGTAAGTTGGCCG
CAGTGTTATCACTCATGGTTATGGCAGCACTGCATAATTCTCTTACTGTCATGCCATCCGTAAGATGCTT
TTCTGTGACTGGTGAGTACTCAACCAAGTCATTCTGAGAATAGTGTATGCGGCGACCGAGTTGCTCTTGC
CCGGCGTCAATACGGGATAATACCGCGCCACATAGCAGAACTTTAAAAGTGCTCATCATTGGAAAACGTT
CTTCGGGGCGAAAACTCTCAAGGATCTTACCGCTGTTGAGATCCAGTTCGATGTAACCCACTCGTGCACC
CAACTGATCTTCAGCATCTTTTACTTTCACCAGCGTTTCTGGGTGAGCAAAAACAGGAAGGCAAAATGCC
GCAAAAAAGGGAATAAGGGCGACACGGAAATGTTGAATACTCATACTCTTCCTTTTTCAATATTATTGAA
GCATTTATCAGGGTTATTGTCTCATGAGCGGATACATATTTGAATGTATTTAGAAAAATAAACAAATAGG
GGTTCCGCGCACATTTCCCCGAAAAGTGCCACCTGACGTCGACGGATCGGGAGATCTCCCGATCCCCTAT
GGTGCACTCTCAGTACAATCTGCTCTGATGCCGCATAGTTAAGCCAGTATCTGCTCCCTGCTTGTGTGTT
GGAGGTCGCTGAGTAGTGCGCGAGCAAAATTTAAGCTACAACAAGGCAAGGCTTGACCGACAATTGCATG
AAGAATCTGCTTAGGGTTAGGCGTTTTGCGCTGCTTCGCGATGTACGGGCCAGATATACGCGTCTCGAGG
GATCCAAGCTGGCCGCACGTCTCCCTATCAGTGATAGAGAAGTCGACACGTCTCGAGCTCCCTATCAGTG
ATAGAGAAGGTACGTCTAGAACGTCTCCCTATCAGTGATAGAGAAGTCGACACGTCTCGAGCTCCCTATC
AGTGATAGAGAAGGTACCCCCTATATAAGCAGAGCTCGTTTAGTGAACCGTCAGATCGCCTGGAGACGCC
ATCCACGCTGTTTTGACCTCCATAGAAGACACCGGGACCGATCCAGCCTCCGCGGAGGCTGGATCCTCTA
GCGTTTAAACTTAAGCTTCCACCATGGACTACAAAGACCATGACGGTGATACATATGATCATGACATCGA
TTACAAGGATGACGATGACAAGACAAGTTTGTACAAAAAAGTTGGCACCTTGTCTGGGAAGAAGGCGGCG
GCGGCGGCAGCGGCAGCGGCGGCGGCGGCGGCTGCTGGGACCGAGGCCGGGTCCGGGGCGGCGGGCGGTG
CCGAGAACGGCTCTGAGGTGGCCGCGCCGCCCGCGGGCCTGACGGGCCCCACCGACATGGCTACGGGGGC
GGCGGGCGAGCGCACTCCCCGAAAGAAGGAGCCTCCGCGGGCCTCGCCGCCCGGGGGCCTAGCCGAGCCG
CCGGGGTCTGCTGGGCCCCAGGCGGGGCCCACAGCCGGGCCCGGCTCCGCGACGCCCATGGAGACCGGAA
TAGCCGAGACCCCGGAGGGCCGACGGACCAGCCGGCGCAAGCGGGCCAAGGTAGAATACAGAGAAATGGA
TGAAAGCTTGGCCAACCTCTCAGAAGATGAATATTATTCGGAAGAAGAAAGAAATGCTAAAGCAGAGAAG
GAAAAGAAGCTTCCCCCACCACCTCCTCAAGCCCCACCTGAGGAAGAAAATGAAAGTGAGCCGGAAGAGC
CGTCTGGTGTGGAGGGTGCAGCTTTTCAAAGCCGACTTCCCCATGACCGAATGACCTCTCAGGAAGCAGC
CTGTTTCCCAGACATCATCAGTGGGCCTCAGCAGACACAGAAGGTTTTTCTGTTCATCAGGAATCGCACA
TTGCAGTTATGGCTGGACAACCCAAAGATCCAGCTGACGTTTGAAGCCACTCTCCAGCAGCTGGAAGCGC
CTTACAACAGCGATACTGTGCTTGTCCACCGAGTTCACAGTTACTTAGAGCGCCATGGTCTTATCAACTT
CGGCATCTACAAGAGGATAAAACCCTTACCAATTAAAAAGACAGGAAAGGTGATTATTATAGGTTCAGGT
GTTTCTGGCTTGGCAGCAGCTCGACAGCTACAGAGTTTTGGGATGGATGTCACACTTCTGGAAGCCAGGG
ATCGAGTAGGTGGACGAGTTGCTACATTTCGAAAAGGAAACTATGTAGCTGATCTTGGCGCCATGGTTGT
AACAGGTCTTGGAGGGAATCCCATGGCTGTCGTCAGCAAACAAGTAAATATGGAACTGGCCAAGATCAAG
CAAAAATGCCCACTTTATGAAGCCAATGGACAAGCTGTTCCAAAAGAAAAAGATGAAATGGTAGAACAAG
AATTTAACCGGTTGCTAGAAGCCACTTCTTACCTTAGTCACCAGTTAGACTTCAACGTCCTCAATAATAA
ACCTGTATCCCTTGGCCAGGCATTGGAGGTTGTCATTCAGCTGCAAGAAAAGCATGTCAAAGATGAGCAG
ATTGAACATTGGAAGAAGATAGTGAAAACTCAGGAGGAGTTGAAAGAGCTTCTTAATAAGATGGTAAATT
TGAAGGAGAAAATTAAAGAGCTCCATCAGCAATACAAAGAAGCTTCAGAAGTGAAGCCGCCCAGAGATAT
CACAGCCGAGTTCCTGGTGAAGAGCAAGCACAGGGACCTGACTGCCCTCTGCAAGGAATATGATGAATTA
GCTGAAACACAAGGAAAGCTAGAAGAAAAACTTCAAGAATTGGAAGCCAATCCCCCAAGTGATGTATACC
TCTCATCAAGAGACAGACAAATACTTGACTGGCATTTTGCAAATCTTGAATTTGCCAACGCCACACCTCT
CTCTACCCTCTCTCTTAAACATTGGGATCAGGATGATGACTTTGAGTTTACTGGAAGCCACCTGACAGTA
AGGAATGGCTACTCATGTGTGCCTGTGGCTTTAGCTGAAGGCTTGGACATTAAACTGAACACAGCAGTGC
GGCAGGTTCGCTACACAGCCTCAGGATGTGAAGTGATTGCTGTGAACACACGTTCCACAAGTCAAACCTT
TATTTATAAGTGTGATGCAGTTCTCTGTACACTTCCTTTGGGAGTGTTGAAGCAGCAGCCACCAGCTGTT
CAGTTTGTGCCACCTCTTCCTGAGTGGAAAACATCTGCAGTCCAAAGGATGGGATTTGGCAACCTTAACA
AGGTGGTGTTATGCTTTGACCGTGTGTTCTGGGACCCAAGTGTCAATTTGTTTGGGCACGTTGGCAGTAC
AACTGCTAGCAGGGGTGAGCTCTTCCTCTTCTGGAACCTATATAAAGCTCCAATACTATTGGCCCTGGTA
GCAGGAGAAGCTGCTGGCATTATGGAGAACATTAGTGATGATGTGATTGTCGGCCGGTGCCTGGCCATTC
TCAAAGGGATTTTTGGCAGCAGTGCAGTCCCACAGCCCAAGGAAACTGTGGTATCTCGTTGGCGTGCTGA
TCCGTGGGCCCGGGGCTCCTATTCTTATGTGGCTGCAGGATCCTCTGGAAATGACTATGATTTAATGGCT
CAGCCGATCACTCCTGGCCCCTCAATTCCAGGTGCCCCACAGCCAATCCCAAGACTCTTCTTTGCTGGAG
AACACACAATCCGGAACTACCCAGCTACAGTCCATGGTGCTCTGTTGAGTGGGCTTCGAGAAGCAGGAAG
GATTGCCGACCAGTTTTTGGGAGCCATGTACACTTTGCCTCGTCAGGCCACACCAGGTGTCCCTGCACAG
CAGTCCCCAAGTATGTGATACCCAACTTTCTTGTACAAAGTGGTCTGACTCGAGTCTAGAGGGCCCGTTT
AAACCCGCTGATCAGCCTCGACTGTGCCTTCTAGTTGCCAGCCATCTGTTGTTTGCCCCTCCCCCGTGCC
TTCCTTGACCCTGGAAGGTGCCACTCCCACTGTCCTTTCCTAATAAAATGAGGAAATTGCATCGCATTGT
CTGAGTAGGTGTCATTCTATTCTGGGGGGTGGGGTGGGGCAGGACAGCAAGGGGGAGGATTGGGAAGACA
ATAGCAGGCATGCTGGGGATGCGGTGGGCTCTATGGCTTCTGAGGCGGAAAGAACCAGCTGGGGCTCTAG
GGGGTATCCCC
[124 nt withheld, positions 6802-6925]
C
[91 nt withheld, positions 6927-7017]
AGGGTGATGGTTCACGTACCTAGAAGTTCCTATTCCGAAGTTCCTATTCTCTAGAAAGTATAGGAACTTC
CTTGGCCAAAAAGCCTGAACTCACCGCGACGTCTGTCGAGAAGTTTCTGATCGAAAAGTTCGACAGCGTC
TCCGACCTGATGCAGCTCTCGGAGGGCGAAGAATCTCGTGCTTTCAGCTTCGATGTAGGAGGGCGTGGAT
ATGTCCTGCGGGTAAATAGCTGCGCCGATGGTTTCTACAAAGATCGTTATGTTTATCGGCACTTTGCATC
GGCCGCGCTCCCGATTC
Features (pLannotate 1.2.2; 24 found; start..end, strand, type, name):
    813..938     +  CDS            ble (fragment): BLE_KLEPN - Experimental evidence at protein level: Swiss-Prot protein existence level 1. Binding protein with a strong affinity to the bleomycin family of antibiotics. Binds to CL990; an antimitotic-antibiotic compound. From Klebsiella pneumoniae.
    933..1054    +  polyA_signal   SV40 poly(A) signal: SV40 polyadenylation signal
   1127..1143    -  protein_bind   lac operator: The lac repressor binds to the lac operator to inhibit transcription in E. coli. This inhibition can be relieved by adding lactose or isopropyl-β-D-thiogalactopyranoside (IPTG). lac repressor encoded by lacI
   1151..1181    -  promoter       lac promoter: promoter for the E. coli lac operon
   1196..1217    -  protein_bind   CAP binding site: CAP binding activates transcription in the presence of cAMP. E. coli catabolite activator protein
   1230..1322    -  CDS            lacI (fragment): lac repressor; lacI; The lac repressor binds to the lac operator to inhibit transcription in E. coli. This inhibition can be relieved by adding lactose or isopropyl-β-D-thiogalactopyranoside (IPTG).
   1505..2093    -  rep_origin     ori: high-copy-number ColE1/pMB1/pBR322/pUC origin of replication
   2264..3124    -  CDS            AmpR: β-lactamase; bla; confers resistance to ampicillin, carbenicillin, and related antibiotics
   3125..3229    -  promoter       AmpR promoter: bla
   3288..3340    -  misc_feature   bom (fragment): basis of mobility region from pBR322
   3521..3541    +  promoter       tight TRE promoter (fragment): Tet-responsive promoter PTight, consisting of seven tet operator sequences followed by the minimal CMV promoter
   3558..3578    +  promoter       tight TRE promoter (fragment): Tet-responsive promoter PTight, consisting of seven tet operator sequences followed by the minimal CMV promoter
   3595..3615    +  promoter       tight TRE promoter (fragment): Tet-responsive promoter PTight, consisting of seven tet operator sequences followed by the minimal CMV promoter
   3632..3652    +  promoter       tight TRE promoter (fragment): Tet-responsive promoter PTight, consisting of seven tet operator sequences followed by the minimal CMV promoter
   3660..3705    +  promoter       TRE3GV promoter (fragment): 3rd-generation Tet-responsive promoter that can be activated by binding of Tet-On® 3G, optimized for retroviral and lentiviral vectors
   3849..3872    +  CDS            FLAG: FLAG® epitope tag, followed by an enterokinase cleavage site
   3874..3891    +  protein_bind   attB1 (fragment): mutant version of attB; core recombination site for the Gateway® BP reaction BP Clonase™
   3900..6455    +  CDS            Kdm1a: KDM1A_MOUSE - Also known as Aof2, Kiaa0601, Lsd1. Experimental evidence at protein level: Swiss-Prot protein existence level 1. Histone demethylase that can demethylate both 'Lys-4' (H3K4me) and 'Lys-9' (H3K9me) of histone H3, thereby acting as a coactivator or a corepressor, depending on the context. Acts by oxidizing the substrate by FAD to generate the corresponding imine that is subsequently hydrolyzed. Acts as a corepressor by mediating demethylation of H3K4me, a specific tag for epigenetic transcriptional activation. Demethylates both mono- (H3K4me1) and di-methylated (H3K4me2) H3K4me. M
   6460..6484    -  protein_bind   attB2: mutant version of attB; recombination site for the Gateway® BP reaction BP Clonase™
   6532..6756    +  polyA_signal   bGH poly(A) signal: bovine growth hormone polyadenylation signal
   6760..6781    +  promoter       SV40 promoter (fragment): SV40 enhancer and early promoter
   6802..7035    +  rep_origin     f1 ori (fragment) (sequence partly withheld): f1 bacteriophage origin of replication; arrow indicates direction of (+) strand synthesis
   7040..7087    +  protein_bind   FRT: FLP-mediated recombination occurs in the 8-bp core sequence TCTAGAAA (Turan and Bode, 2011). FLP recombinase from the Saccharomyces cerevisiae 2μ plasmid
   7095..803     +  CDS            HygR (across the origin): hygromycin B phosphotransferase confers resistance to hygromycin
