[The description below was written by a language model from this plasmid's Addgene catalogue record and pLannotate feature annotations shown in this document.]
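Description:
5'-3xFLAG Kdm1a-exon minimal CMV pCDNA5 is a mammalian expression plasmid built on a pcDNA5-type Flp-recombination backbone and generated by Gateway cloning. It is designed for site-specific integration of a tagged mouse Kdm1a (Lsd1) cDNA into N2a neuroblastoma cells that carry a genomic FRT site and express the rtTA3 transactivator. In bacteria it is maintained at high copy through a ColE1/pUC-type origin and selected with ampicillin via the β-lactamase gene. Fragments of an f1 origin, lac regulatory sequences, a ble gene and an SV40 promoter are also annotated as backbone remnants.

The expression cassette is driven by a tetracycline-responsive promoter, annotated as repeated tet operator fragments followed by a minimal CMV element, so transcription should depend on rtTA3 and doxycycline in the recipient cells. Downstream lies an N-terminal FLAG epitope; the name indicates a 3xFLAG tag, although the annotation marks only one FLAG unit. This is followed by attB1, the Kdm1a coding sequence, attB2 and a bovine growth hormone polyadenylation signal. Kdm1a encodes an FAD-dependent histone H3K4/H3K9 demethylase. The "-exon" label probably denotes the isoform lacking an alternative exon, but the record does not spell this out or say which exon is involved.

An FRT site sits directly upstream of a hygromycin resistance gene with no clearly annotated promoter of its own, followed by an SV40 poly(A) signal. This is the usual Flp-In arrangement, in which FLP-mediated recombination into the genomic FRT locus places HygR under a resident promoter, so hygromycin selects for correct single-copy integrants. The resulting inducible lines suit comparison of splice-variant protein interactions, for example by FLAG affinity purification.
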