Addgene plasmid #212054: 5'-3xFLAG Kdm1a-exon minimal CMV pCDNA5
Purpose: LR vector for integration of Kdm1a-exon into N2a FRT rtTA3 expression cells
Depositing lab: Benjamin Blencowe. Depositing organization: University of Toronto. Publication: Systematic analysis of alternative exon-dependent interactome remodeling reveals multitasking functions of gene regulatory factors. Roth JF, Braunschweig U, Wu M, Li JD, Lin ZY, Larsen B, Weatheritt RJ, Gingras AC, Blencowe BJ. Mol Cell. 2023 Dec 7;83(23):4222-4238.e10. doi: 10.1016/j.molcel.2023.10.034. PubMed 38065061.
Backbone
  Vector backbone: 5'-3xFLAG minimal CMV pCDNA5
  Vector type: Mammalian Expression
Growth in bacteria
  Bacterial resistance: Ampicillin, 100 μg/mL
  Growth temperature: 37°C
  Growth strain: DH5alpha
  Copy number: High Copy
Gene/Insert
  Gene/Insert name: Kdm1a-exon (alt name: NP_598633.2)
  Species: M. musculus (mouse)
  Entrez Gene: Kdm1a (a.k.a. 1810043O07Rik, Aof2, D4Ertd478e, Kdm1, Lsd1, mKIAA0601)
  Cloning method: Gateway Cloning
Terms and licenses: Academic/Nonprofit Terms; Industry Terms: Not Available to Industry
How to cite: 5'-3xFLAG Kdm1a-exon minimal CMV pCDNA5 was a gift from Benjamin Blencowe (Addgene plasmid # 212054 ; http://n2t.net/addgene:212054 ; RRID:Addgene_212054)
